>Addgene plasmid #96856 | pWT016i | addgene full sequence | sequence record 189266 | Addgene NGS Result
GACGTCGCTAGCTGTACAAAAAAGCAGGCTTTAAAGGAACCAATTCAGTCGACTGGATCCGGTACCAAGG
TCGGGCAGGAAGAGGGCCTATTTCCCATGATTCCTTCATATTTGCATATACGATACAAGGCTGTTAGAGA
GATAATTAGAATTAATTTGACTGTAAACACAAAGATATTAGTACAAAATACGTGACGTAGAAAGTAATAA
TTTCTTGGGTAGTTTGCAGTTTTAAAATTATGTTTTAAAATGGACTATCATATGCTTACCGTAACTTGAA
AGTATTTCGATTTCTTGGCTTTATATATCTTGTGGAAAGGACGAAACACCGCAAGCTGCCCGTGCCCGGT
ACATCCAGCTGATGAGTCCCAAATAGGACGAAATACATACCAGCCGAAAGGCCCTTGGCAGGTGTCCTGG
ATTCCACGGGCACGGGCAGCTTGCCGGGTTTTAGAGCTAGAAATAGCAAGTTAAAATAAGGCTAGTCCGT
TATCAACTTGAAAAAGTGGCACCGAGTCGGTGCTTTTTTTAAGCTTGGGCCGCTCGAGGTACCTCTCTAC
ATATGACATGTGAGCAAAAGGCCAGCAAAAGGCCAGGAACCGTAAAAAGGCCGCGTTGCTGGCGTTTTTC
CATAGGCTCCGCCCCCCTGACGAGCATCACAAAAATCGACGCTCAAGTCAGAGGTGGCGAAACCCGACAG
GACTATAAAGATACCAGGCGTTTCCCCCTGGAAGCTCCCTCGTGCGCTCTCCTGTTCCGACCCTGCCGCT
TACCGGATACCTGTCCGCCTTTCTCCCTTCGGGAAGCGTGGCGCTTTCTCATAGCTCACGCTGTAGGTAT
CTCAGTTCGGTGTAGGTCGTTCGCTCCAAGCTGGGCTGTGTGCACGAACCCCCCGTTCAGCCCGACCGCT
GCGCCTTATCCGGTAACTATCGTCTTGAGTCCAACCCGGTAAGACACGACTTATCGCCACTGGCAGCAGC
CACTGGTAACAGGATTAGCAGAGCGAGGTATGTAGGCGGTGCTACAGAGTTCTTGAAGTGGTGGCCTAAC
TACGGCTACACTAGAAGAACAGTATTTGGTATCTGCGCTCTGCTGAAGCCAGTTACCTTCGGAAAAAGAG
TTGGTAGCTCTTGATCCGGCAAACAAACCACCGCTGGTAGCGGTGGTTTTTTTGTTTGCAAGCAGCAGAT
TACGCGCAGAAAAAAAGGATCTCAAGAAGATCCTTTGATCTTTTCTACGGGGTCTGACGCTCAGTGGAAC
GAAAACTCACGTTAAGGGATTTTGGTCATGAGATTATCAAAAAGGATCTTCACCTAGATCCTTTTAAATT
AAAAATGAAGTTTTAAATCAATCTAAAGTATATATGAGTAAACTTGGTCTGACAGTTACCAATGCTTAAT
CAGTGAGGCACCTATCTCAGCGATCTGTCTATTTCGTTCATCCATAGTTGCCTGACTCCCCGTCGTGTAG
ATAACTACGATACGGGAGGGCTTACCATCTGGCCCCAGTGCTGCAATGATACCGCGAGACCCACGCTCAC
CGGCTCCAGATTTATCAGCAATAAACCAGCCAGCCGGAAGGGCCGAGCGCAGAAGTGGTCCTGCAACTTT
ATCCGCCTCCATCCAGTCTATTAATTGTTGCCGGGAAGCTAGAGTAAGTAGTTCGCCAGTTAATAGTTTG
CGCAACGTTGTTGCCATTGCTACAGGCATCGTGGTGTCACGCTCGTCGTTTGGTATGGCTTCATTCAGCT
CCGGTTCCCAACGATCAAGGCGAGTTACATGATCCCCCATGTTGTGCAAAAAAGCGGTTAGCTCCTTCGG
TCCTCCGATCGTTGTCAGAAGTAAGTTGGCCGCAGTGTTATCACTCATGGTTATGGCAGCACTGCATAAT
TCTCTTACTGTCATGCCATCCGTAAGATGCTTTTCTGTGACTGGTGAGTACTCAACCAAGTCATTCTGAG
AATAGTGTATGCGGCGACCGAGTTGCTCTTGCCCGGCGTCAATACGGGATAATACCGCGCCACATAGCAG
AACTTTAAAAGTGCTCATCATTGGAAAACGTTCTTCGGGGCGAAAACTCTCAAGGATCTTACCGCTGTTG
AGATCCAGTTCGATGTAACCCACTCGTGCACCCAACTGATCTTCAGCATCTTTTACTTTCACCAGCGTTT
CTGGGTGAGCAAAAACAGGAAGGCAAAATGCCGCAAAAAAGGGAATAAGGGCGACACGGAAATGTTGAAT
ACTCATACTCTTCCTTTTTCAATATTATTGAAGCATTTATCAGGGTTATTGTCTCATGAGCGGATACATA
TTTGAATGTATTTAGAAAAATAAACAAATAGGGGTTCCGCGCACATTTCCCCGAAAAGTGCCACCT
Features (pLannotate 1.2.2; 9 found; start..end, strand, type, name):
     13..30      +  protein_bind   attB1 (fragment): mutant version of attB; recombination site for the Gateway® BP reaction BP Clonase™
     82..322     +  promoter       U6 promoter: RNA polymerase III promoter for human U6 snRNA
    331..347     +  CDS            VN155(I152L) (fragment): improved N-terminal fragment of mVenus for use in bimolecular fluorescence complementation (BiFC) (Kodama and Hu, 2010)
    352..421     +  ncRNA          Hammerhead 1: Accession: RF00163 - Hammerhead ribozyme (type I)
    428..447     -  CDS            VN155(I152L) (fragment): improved N-terminal fragment of mVenus for use in bimolecular fluorescence complementation (BiFC) (Kodama and Hu, 2010)
    448..523     +  misc_RNA       gRNA scaffold: guide RNA scaffold for the Streptococcus pyogenes CRISPR/Cas9 system
    627..1215    -  rep_origin     ori: high-copy-number ColE1/pMB1/pBR322/pUC origin of replication
   1386..2246    -  CDS            AmpR: β-lactamase; bla; confers resistance to ampicillin, carbenicillin, and related antibiotics
   2247..2351    -  promoter       AmpR promoter: bla
