[The description below was written by a language model from this plasmid's Addgene catalogue record and pLannotate feature annotations shown in this document.]
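Description:
pWT016i is a small (about 2.4 kb) mammalian expression plasmid built on the pFYF1320 guide RNA backbone. It carries a theophylline-responsive, aptazyme-embedded guide RNA ("agRNA") directed against GFP. It is propagated in E. coli from a high-copy ColE1/pUC-type origin and selected with ampicillin through a β-lactamase gene driven by its own bla promoter. No mammalian selection marker or Cas9 coding sequence is annotated, so the nuclease or Cas9-derived effector has to be supplied from a separate construct.

The payload is a single RNA polymerase III transcription unit driven by the human U6 promoter. Downstream of the promoter, the feature table shows a short segment, a hammerhead ribozyme, a second short segment on the opposite strand, and then the Streptococcus pyogenes Cas9 gRNA scaffold. The two short segments are annotated as mVenus (VN155) fragments. They are best read as sequence matches to a GFP-family gene, not as coding elements. The one next to the scaffold is the GFP-targeting spacer, and the upstream one is a complementary blocking sequence that can pair with it. The purpose field and the associated publication title suggest the intended logic. The ribozyme is coupled to a theophylline aptamer, so ligand binding triggers self-cleavage. Cleavage releases the blocking strand and frees the spacer to guide Cas9, while the guide stays inactive when theophylline is absent. A short attB1 fragment upstream of the U6 promoter appears to be a cloning remnant.

The construct is suited to small-molecule control of Cas9-based genome editing in mammalian cells, with a GFP target giving a convenient fluorescence readout.
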