Addgene plasmid #96856: pWT016i
Purpose: theophylline-agRNA-GFP
Depositing lab: David Liu. Depositing organization: Harvard University. Publication: Aptazyme-embedded guide RNAs enable ligand-responsive genome editing and transcriptional activation. Tang W, Hu JH, Liu DR. Nat Commun. 2017 Jun 28;8:15939. doi: 10.1038/ncomms15939. PubMed 28656978.
Backbone
  Vector backbone: pFYF1320
  Vector type: Mammalian Expression
Growth in bacteria
  Bacterial resistance: Ampicillin, 100 μg/mL
  Growth temperature: 37°C
  Growth strain: DH5alpha
  Copy number: High Copy
Gene/Insert
  Gene/Insert name: theophylline-agRNA-GFP
  gRNA/shRNA sequence: GCAAGCTGCCCGTGCCCGGTACATCCAGCTGATGAGTCCCAAATAGGACGAAATACATACCAGCCGAAAGGCCCTTGGCAGGTGTCCTGGATTCCACGGGCACGGGCAGCTTGCCGGGTTTTAGAGCTAGAAATAGCAAGTTAAAATAAGGCTAGTCCGTTATCAACTTGAAAAAGTGGCACCGAGTCGGTGCTTTTTTT
  Species: H. sapiens (human)
  Cloning method: Unknown
Terms and licenses: Academic/Nonprofit Terms; Industry Terms: Not Available to Industry
How to cite: pWT016i was a gift from David Liu (Addgene plasmid # 96856 ; http://n2t.net/addgene:96856 ; RRID:Addgene_96856)
